Addgene plasmid #56316: mCitrine-H3.3-N-14
Purpose: Localization: Nucleus/Histones, Excitation: 516, Emission: 529
Depositing lab: Michael Davidson. Depositing organization: Florida State University, Tallahassee.
Backbone
  Vector backbone: mCitrine-N1
  Backbone size w/o insert (bp): 4750
  Vector type: Mammalian Expression
  Selectable markers: Neomycin (select with G418)
Growth in bacteria
  Bacterial resistance: Kanamycin, 50 μg/mL
  Growth temperature: 37°C
  Growth strain: DH5alpha
  Copy number: High Copy
Gene/Insert
  Gene/Insert name: H3.3 (alt name: NM_008211.3)
  Species: M. musculus (mouse)
  Entrez Gene: H3f3b (a.k.a. 9430068D06Rik, H3-3a, H3-3b, H3.3B)
  Promoter: CMV
  Tag / fusion protein: mCitrine (C terminal on backbone)
  Cloning method: Unknown
  Sequencing primers: 5′ CMV-F; 3′ SV40pA-R
Terms and licenses: Academic/Nonprofit Terms; Industry Terms
Depositor comments: . Excitation = 516; Emission = 529
How to cite: mCitrine-H3.3-N-14 was a gift from Michael Davidson (Addgene plasmid # 56316 ; http://n2t.net/addgene:56316 ; RRID:Addgene_56316)
