[The description below was written by a language model from this plasmid's Addgene catalogue record.]
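Description:
mCitrine-H3.3-N-14 is a mammalian expression plasmid built on the mCitrine-N1 backbone (about 4.75 kb without the insert) that produces the mouse histone variant H3.3, encoded by H3f3b, fused to the yellow fluorescent protein mCitrine. Transcription is driven by the CMV promoter, a strong constitutive promoter in most mammalian cell lines. In the N1-type layout, the histone coding sequence sits upstream of the fluorescent protein, so mCitrine is attached to the C terminus of H3.3. The "14" in the name probably refers to the length of the linker between the two parts, but the record does not state this. The listed 3′ sequencing primer implies an SV40 polyadenylation signal downstream of the fusion. No feature table is provided, so other elements such as the replication origin are not documented beyond the note that the plasmid is high copy in bacteria.

The plasmid is propagated in E. coli under kanamycin selection, and it carries a neomycin resistance marker that allows G418 selection of stably transfected mammalian cells. The cloning method is recorded as unknown.

The construct serves as a fluorescent localization marker for the nucleus and histones. When expressed, the tagged H3.3 should incorporate into chromatin and label nuclei and chromosomes in live or fixed cells. mCitrine is recorded with an excitation peak at 516 nm and emission at 529 nm, which suits standard YFP filter sets. Typical uses include imaging nuclear morphology, following chromatin through the cell cycle, and providing a nuclear reference signal in multicolour microscopy.
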