>Addgene plasmid #56316 | mCitrine-H3.3-N-14 | depositor partial sequence | sequence record 87218 | insert sequence
ACGTCAGATCCGCTAGCGCTACCGGACTCAGATCTCGAGCTCAAGCTTCGCCACC
[408 nt withheld, positions 56-463]
GGGTCCGGAAGCGCAGGCAGTGGGGATCCACCGGTCGCCACCATGGTGAGCAAGGGCGAGGAGCTGTTCA
CCGGGGTGGTGCCCATCCTGGTCGAGCTGGACGGCGACGTAAACGGCCACAAGTTCAGCGTGTCCGGCGA
GGGCGAGGGCGATGCCACCTACGGCAAGCTGACCCTGAAGTTCATCTGCACCACCGGCAAGCTGCCCGTG
CCCTGGCCCACCCTCGTGACCACCTTCGGCTACGGCCTGATGTGCTTCGCCCGCTACCCCGACCACATGA
AGCAGCACGACTTCTTCAAGTCCGCCATGCCCGAAGGCTACGTCCAGGAGCGCACCATCTTCTTCAAGGA
CGACGGCAACTACAAGACCCGCGCCGAGGTGAAGTTCGAGGGCGACACCCTGGTGAACCGCATCGAGCTG
AAGGGCATCGACTTCAAGGAGGACGGCAACATCCTGGGGCACAAGCTGGAGTACAACTACAACAGCCACA
ACGTCTATATCATGGCCGACAAGCAGAAGAACGGCATCAAGGTGAACTTCAAGATCCGCCACAACATCGA
GGACGGCAGCGTGCAGCTCGCCGACCACTACCAGCAGAACACCCCCATCGGCGACGGCCCCGTGCTGCTG
CCCGACAACCACTACCTGAGCTACCAGTCCAAGCTGAGCAAAGACCCCAACGAGAAGCGCGATCACATGG
TCCTGCTGGAGTTCGTGACCGCCGCCGGGATCACTCTCGGCATGGACGAGCTGTACAAGTAAGCGGCCGC
GACTCTAGATCATAATCAGCCATACCACATTT
